Addgene plasmid #29356: pCR8-DJ1-E64D
Depositing lab: Mark Cookson. Depositing organization: National Institute on Aging (NIA). Publication: Effects of DJ-1 mutations and polymorphisms on protein stability and subcellular localization. Blackinton J, Ahmad R, Miller DW, van der Brug MP, Canet-Aviles RM, Hague SM, Kaleem M, Cookson MR. Brain Res Mol Brain Res. 2005 Mar 24. 134(1):76-83. 10.1016/j.molbrainres.2004.09.004 PubMed 15790532.
Backbone
  Vector backbone: pCR8/GW/TOPO
  Backbone manufacturer: Invitrogen
  Backbone size w/o insert (bp): 2817
  Vector type: Entry Vector
Growth in bacteria
  Bacterial resistance: Spectinomycin, 50 μg/mL
  Growth temperature: 37°C
  Growth strain: DH5alpha
  Copy number: Unknown
Gene/Insert
  Gene/Insert name: DJ1
  Species: H. sapiens (human)
  Mutation: Glu64Asp
  GenBank ID: AF021819
  Entrez Gene: PARK7 (a.k.a. DJ-1, DJ1, GATD2, HEL-S-67p)
  Cloning method: Restriction Enzyme; 5′ cloning site attL1 (not destroyed); 3′ cloning site attL2 (not destroyed)
  Sequencing primers: 5′ M13_puc_Fwd
Terms and licenses: Academic/Nonprofit Terms; Industry Terms: Not Available to Industry
How to cite: pCR8-DJ1-E64D was a gift from Mark Cookson (Addgene plasmid # 29356 ; http://n2t.net/addgene:29356 ; RRID:Addgene_29356)
