[The description below was written by a language model from this plasmid's Addgene catalogue record.]
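Description:
pCR8-DJ1-E64D is a Gateway entry clone built on the commercial pCR8/GW/TOPO backbone (about 2.8 kb without insert). It is propagated in standard E. coli cloning strains under spectinomycin selection; the record lists the copy number as unknown and includes no feature table, so the origin of replication and other backbone elements are not itemised. As an entry vector it has no stated promoter for expressing the insert in bacterial or mammalian cells. It serves as a holding and transfer plasmid rather than an expression construct.

The insert is the human DJ-1 coding sequence (gene PARK7) carrying a Glu64Asp (E64D) substitution. It sits between attL1 and attL2 recombination sites, both recorded as intact. These sites allow an LR clonase reaction to move the open reading frame directionally into any attR-containing destination vector, which then supplies whatever promoter, epitope tag, fusion partner or selection marker an experiment needs. No tags or fusions on the insert are recorded, and the insert size is not stated. Although the cloning method field says "restriction enzyme", the listed cloning sites are the att sites themselves, so the exact route by which the insert was introduced is unclear from the record.

The associated publication examined how DJ-1 mutations and polymorphisms affect protein stability and subcellular localisation. This plasmid therefore fits as a source of the E64D variant for generating expression constructs to compare mutant DJ-1 with wild-type protein and other variants. PARK7 is a gene linked to familial Parkinson's disease.
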