>Addgene plasmid #29356 | pCR8-DJ1-E64D | addgene partial sequence | sequence record 34753 | 29356 with M13pUC-fwd
CAATATGATTTTATTTTGACTGATAGTGACCTGTTCGTTGCAACAAATTGATGAGCAATGCTTTTTTATA
ATGCCAACTTTGTACAAAAAAGCAGGCTCCGAATTCGCCCTTCTCGAGCTAGTCTTTAAGAACAAGTGGA
GCCTTCACTTGAGCCGCCACCTCCTTGCCATTCAGGGCTTCAACAATTGCAAGCGCAAACTCGAAGCTGG
TCCCAGGCCCCCGGCTTGTAAGAATCAGGCCGTCTTTTTCCACACGATTCTCAGAGTAGGTGTAATGACC
TCCATTCATCATTTTGTCTTTAGCAAGAGGGTGTGTTGTAACTTTACTTCCAAAACCTATTTCATGAGCC
AACAGAGCAGTAGGACCTGCACAGATGGCGGCTATCAGGCCCTTCCGGTTTTCCTGCTCCTTCAGTATCT
CCTTCACAGCAGCAGACTCAGATAAATTCTGTGCGCCCAGATTACCTCCTGGTAGAACCACCACATCATA
TGGTCCGTCTTTTTTTGCATCTTCAAGGCTGGCATCAGGACAAATGACCACATCACGGCTACACTGTACT
GGGTCTTTTCCAGCCAGGCCTGCAACGGTGACCTTAATCCCAGCTCGCCTCATGACATCTACAGGGATGA
CCGTCTCCATTTCCTCTGCTCCTTTAGCCAGGATGACCAGAGCTCTTTTGGAAGCCATGAATTCAAGGGC
GAATTCGACCCAGCTTTCTTGTACAAAGTTGGCATTATAAAAAATAATTGCTCATCAATTTGTTGCAACG
AACAGGTCACTATCAGTCAAAATAAAATCATTATTTGCCATCCAGCTGATATCCC
